>Addgene plasmid #43355 | II-GAGA | depositor partial sequence | sequence record 58620 | II-GAGA sequence 426 bps
CGTCTCGCTTAACCCCAGAGCAGGTCGTGGCAATCGCGAGCAATAACGGCGGAAAACAGGCTTTGGAAAC
GGTGCAGAGGCTCCTTCCAGTGCTGTGCCAAGCGCACGGACTCACCCCAGAGCAGGTCGTGGCAATCGCC
TCCAACATTGGCGGGAAACAGGCACTCGAGACTGTCCAGCGCCTGCTTCCCGTGCTGTGCCAAGCGCACG
GCCTCACCCCAGAGCAGGTCGTGGCAATCGCGAGCAATAACGGCGGAAAACAGGCTTTGGAAACGGTGCA
GAGGCTCCTTCCAGTGCTGTGCCAAGCGCACGGATTAACCCCAGAGCAGGTCGTGGCAATCGCCTCCAAC
ATTGGCGGGAAACAGGCACTCGAGACTGTCCAGCGCCTGCTTCCCGTGCTGTGCCAAGCGCACGGGCTCA
GAGACG
