>Addgene plasmid #43355 | II-GAGA | addgene partial sequence | sequence record 62002 | M13-F20 5'-TGTAAAACGACGGCCAGT-3'
CTATAGGGCGAATTGGGCCCTCTAGATGCATGCTCGAGCGGCCGCCAGTGTGATGGATATCTGCAGAATT
CGCCCTTATATAGATGCCGTCCTAGCGCGTCTCGCTTAACCCCAGAGCAGGTCGTGGCAATCGCGAGCAA
TAACGGCGGAAAACAGGCTTTGGAAACGGTGCAGAGGCTCCTTCCAGTGCTGTGCCAAGCGCACGGACTC
ACCCCAGAGCAGGTCGTGGCAATCGCCTCCAACATTGGCGGGAAACAGGCACTCGAGACTGTCCAGCGCC
TGCTTCCCGTGCTGTGCCAAGCGCACGGCCTCACCCCAGAGCAGGTCGTGGCAATCGCGAGCAATAACGG
CGGAAAACAGGCTTTGGAAACGGTGCAGAGGCTCCTTCCAGTGCTGTGCCAAGCGCACGGATTAACCCCA
GAGCAGGTCGTGGCAATCGCCTCCAACATTGGCGGGAAACAGGCACTCGAGACTGTCCAGCGCCTGCTTC
CCGTGCTGTGCCAAGCGCACGGGCTCAGAGACGTGGGCACAGGAAAGATACTTAAGGGCGAATTCCAGCA
CACTGGCGGCCGTTACTAGTGGATCCGAGCTCGGTACCAAGCTTGATGCATAGCTTGAGTATTCTATAGT
GTCACCTAAATAGCTTGGCGTAATCATGGTCATAGCTGTTTCCTGTGTGAAATTGTTATCCGCTCACAAT
TCCACACAACATACGAGCCGGAAGCATAAAGTGTAAAGCCTGGGGTGCCTAATGAGTGAGCTAACTCACA
TTAATTGCGTTGCGCTCACTGCCCGCTTTCCAGTCGGGAAACCTGTCGTGCCAGCTGCATTAATGAATCG
GCCAACGCGCGGGGAGAGGCGGTTTGCGTATTGGGCGCTCTTCCGCTTCCTCGCTCACTGACTCGCTGCG
CTCGGTCGTTCGGCTGCGGCGAGCGGTATCAGCTCACTCAA
