[The description below was written by a language model from this plasmid's Addgene catalogue record.]
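Description:
II-GAGA is a bacterial cloning plasmid built on the commercial pCRII-TOPO backbone (about 4.0 kb without insert), carrying a 426 bp synthetic insert introduced by TOPO cloning. It is a high-copy plasmid propagated in E. coli and is selectable with both ampicillin and kanamycin, consistent with the dual resistance markers of this backbone. The insert sits in the TOPO cloning site, where it can be read with a T7 primer from one side and an M13 reverse primer from the other. The vector is meant for storage and amplification of the fragment, and the record lists no mammalian promoter, tag or reporter associated with the insert.

The record does not describe the insert beyond its name, synthetic origin and size. The associated publication reports a TALEN genome-editing system for generating human stem cell-based disease models. In that context, the name and the insert length suggest a pre-assembled TALE repeat module: roughly four repeat units whose repeat-variable diresidues would recognise the bases G-A-G-A, with "II" plausibly indicating the module's position in an ordered assembly. This reading is an inference from the name and the size, not something stated in the catalogue fields. If it is correct, the plasmid would serve as one member of a library of multimer building blocks that are excised or amplified and joined in order to make custom TALE DNA-binding arrays, which are then transferred into a nuclease expression vector. No feature table was supplied, so the exact boundaries, the flanking assembly sites and the orientation of the insert cannot be given.
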