Addgene plasmid #43355: II-GAGA
Depositing lab: Chad Cowan & Kiran Musunuru. Depositing organization: Harvard University. Publication: A TALEN Genome-Editing System for Generating Human Stem Cell-Based Disease Models. Ding Q, Lee YK, Schaefer EA, Peters DT, Veres A, Kim K, Kuperwasser N, Motola DL, Meissner TB, Hendriks WT, Trevisan M, Gupta RM, Moisan A, Banks E, Friesen M, Schinzel RT, Xia F, Tang A, Xia Y, Figueroa E, Wann A, Ahfeldt T, Daheron L, Zhang F, Rubin LL, Peng LF, Chung RT, Musunuru K, Cowan CA. Cell Stem Cell. 2012 Dec 12. pii: S1934-5909(12)00645-5. doi: 10.1016/j.stem.2012.11.011. PubMed 23246482.
Backbone
  Vector backbone: pCRII-TOPO
  Backbone manufacturer: Invitrogen
  Backbone size w/o insert (bp): 3973
  Vector type: Bacterial Cloning
Growth in bacteria
  Bacterial resistance: Ampicillin and Kanamycin, 100 & 50 μg/mL
  Growth temperature: 37°C
  Growth strain: Top10
  Copy number: High Copy
Gene/Insert
  Gene/Insert name: II-GAGA
  Species: Synthetic
  Insert size (bp): 426
  Cloning method: TOPO Cloning
  Sequencing primers: 5′ T7; 3′ M13-rev
Terms and licenses: Academic/Nonprofit Terms; Industry Terms: Not Available to Industry
How to cite: II-GAGA was a gift from Chad Cowan & Kiran Musunuru (Addgene plasmid # 43355 ; http://n2t.net/addgene:43355 ; RRID:Addgene_43355)
